>Addgene plasmid #206096 | Cav2.2 HA EIVK (E1658K) pCAGGS | addgene full sequence | sequence record 406757 | Addgene Partial NGS Result
GGTCGACATTGATTATTGACTAGTTATTAATAGTAATCAATTACGGGGTCATTAGTTCATAGCCCATATA
TGGAGTTCCGCGTTACATAACTTACGGTAAATGGCCCGCCTGGCTGACCGCCCAACGACCCCCGCCCATT
GACGTCAATAATGACGTATGTTCCCATAGTAACGCCAATAGGGACTTTCCATTGACGTCAATGGGTGGAG
TATTTACGGTAAACTGCCCACTTGGCAGTACATCAAGTGTATCATATGCCAAGTACGCCCCCTATTGACG
TCAATGACGGTAAATGGCCCGCCTGGCATTATGCCCAGTACATGACCTTATGGGACTTTCCTACTTGGCA
GTACATCTACGTATTAGTCATCGCTATTACCATGGTCGAGGTGAGCCCCACGTTCTGCTTCACTCTCCCC
ATCTCCCCCCCCTCCCCACCCCCAATTTTGTATTTATTTATTTTTTAATTATTTTGTGCAGCGATGGGGG
CGGGGGGGGGGGGGGGGGGCGCCGGGGGGGGGGGGGGGGGGGGGGGGGGGGGGGGGGGCGAGGCGGAGAG
GTGCGGCGGCAGCCAATCAGAGCGGCGCGCTCCGAAAGTTTCCTTTTATGGCGAGGCGGCGGCGGCGGCG
GCCCTATAAAAAGCGAAGCGCGCGGCGGGCGGGAGTCGCTGCGCGCTGCCTTCGCCCCGTGCCCCGCTCC
GCCGCCGCCTCGCGCCGCCCGCCCCGGCTCTGACTGACCGCGTTACTCCCACAGGTGAGCGGGCGGGACG
GCCCTTCTCCTCCGGGCTGTAATTAGCGCTTGGTTTAATGACGGCTTGTTTCTTTTCTGTGGCTGCGTGA
AAGCCTTGAGGGGCTCCGGGAGGGCCCTTTGTGCGGGGGGAGCGGCTCGGGGGGTGCGTGCGTGTGTGTG
TGCGTGGGGAGCGCCGCGTGCGGCTCCGCGCTGCCCGGCGGCTGTGAGCGCTGCGGGCGCGGCGCGGGGC
TTTGTGCGCTCCGCAGTGTGCGCGAGGGGAGCGCGGCCGGGGGCGGTGCCCCGCGGTGCGGGGGGGGCTG
CGAGGGGAACAAAGGCTGCGTGCGGGGTGTGTGCGTGGGGGGGTGAGCAGGGGGTGTGGGCGCGTCGGTC
GGGCTGCAACCCCCCCTGCACCCCCCTCCCCGAGTTGCTGAGCACGGCCCGGCTTCGGGTGCGGGGCTCC
GTACGGGGCGTGGCGCGGGGCTCGCCGTGCCGGGCGGGGGGTGGCGGCAGGTGGGGGTGCCGGGCGGGGC
GGGGCCGCCTCGGGCCGGGGAGGGCTCGGGGGAGGGGCGCGGCGGCCCCCGGAGCGCCGGCGGCTGTCGA
GGCGCGGCGAGCCGCAGCCATTGCCTTTTATGGTAATCGTGCGAGAGGGCGCAGGGACTTCCTTTGTCCC
AAATCTGTGCGGAGCCGAAATCTGGGAGGCGCCGCCGCACCCCCTCTAGCGGGCGCGGGGCGAAGCGGTG
CGGCGCCGGCAGGAAGGAAATGGGCGGGGAGGGCCTTCGTGCGTCGCCGCGCCGCCGTCCCCTTCTCCCT
CTCCAGCCTCGGGGCTGTCCGCGGGGGGACGGCTGCCTTCGGGGGGGACGGGGCAGGGCGGGGTTCGGCT
TCTGGCGTGTGACCGGCGGCTCTAGAGCCTCTGCTAACCATGTTCATGCCTTCTTCTTTTTCCTACAGCT
CCTGGGCAACGTGCTGGTTATTGTGCTGTCTCATCATTTTGGCAAAGAATTCCTCGAGGGTACCGGGCCC
CCCCTCGAGGTCGAAGCTTGATCATGGTCCGCTTCGGGGACGAGCTGGGCGGCCGCTATGGGGGCGCGGG
CGGCGCGGAGCGGGCCCGGGGCGGCGGGGCCGGCGGGGCTGGCGGCCCGGGCCCCGGGGGGCTGCCGCCG
GGCCAGCGGGTCCTCTACAAACAGTCGATCGCGCAGCGCGCGCGGACCATGGCGCTGTACAACCCCATCC
CGGTCAAGCAGAACTGCTTCACCGTCAACCGCTCGCTCTTCGTCTTCAGCGAGGACAACGTCGTCCGCAA
ATACGCCAAGCGCATCACCGAGTGGCCTCCGTTCGAGTACATGATCCTGGCCACCATCATCGCCAACTGC
ATCGTGCTGGCCCTGGAGCAGCACCTCCCTGACGGGGACAAGACGCCTATGTCCGAGCGCCTGGATGACA
CCGAGCCCTACTTCATTGGGATCTTCTGCTTCGAGGCGGGGATCAAGATCCTGGCCCTGGGCTTTGTTCT
GCACAAGGGCTCCTATCTGCGGAACGGCTGGAACGTCATGGACTTCGTGGTAGTCCTCACGGGGATTCTT
GCCACAGCCGGAACCGACTTCGACCTGCGAACGCTGAGGGCTGTGCGTGTGCTAAGGCCCCTGAAGCTGG
TGTCTGGGATTCCGAGCTTGCAAGTGGTGCTCAAGTCCATCATGAAGGCCATGGTCCCGCTGCTGCAGAT
CGGGCTGCTGCTCTTCTTCGCCATCCTCATGTTTGCCATCATCGGCCTCGAGTTCTACATGGGCAAGTTC
CACAAGGCCTGCTTCCCCAACAGCACAGACCCAGATCCCGTGGGTGACTTCCCCTGTGGCAAGGAGGCCC
CGGCCCGGCTCTGTGAGGGAGACACGGAGTGCCGGGAGTACTGGGCCGGACCCAACTTTGGTATCACCAA
CTTTGACAACATCCTGTTTGCCATCTTGACCGTGTTCCAGTGCATCACCATGGAGGGCTGGACTGACATC
CTCTACAATACAAACGATGCAGCCGGCAACACGTGGAACTGGCTCTACTTCATCCCTCTCATCATCATCG
GCTCCTTCTTCATGCTCAACCTGGTGCTGGGTGTGCTCTCAGGAGAGTTTGCTAAGGAGCGCGAGAGAGT
GGAGAACCGCCGCGCCTTCCTGAAGCTCCGGCGGCAGCAGCAGATTGAGCGGGAGCTCAACGGGTACCTG
GAGTGGATCTTCAAGGCTGAGGAAGTCATGCTGGCTGAGGAGGACAGGAACGCAGAGGAGAAGTCCCCTC
TGGATGCAGTGTTGAAGAGAGCAGCTGCCAAGAAGAGCAGAAGCGACCTGATCCAGGCCGAGGAGGGGGA
GGGCCGGCTCACAGGCCTCTGTGCTCCCGGTTCCCCGTTCGCCCGTGCCAGCCTGAAAAGCGGGAAGACG
GAGAGCTCGTCGTACTTCCGGAGGAAGGAGAAGATGTTCCGCTTCTTCATCCGGCGCATGGTGAAGGCAC
AGAGCTTCTACTGGACGGTGCTGTGTGTGGTGGCACTGAACACACTGTGCGTGGCCATGGTGCACTACAA
CCAGCCGCAGCGGCTCACCACGGCATTGTACTTTGCAGAGTTTGTTTTCCTGGGTCTCTTCCTCACAGAG
ATGTCCCTGAAGATGTATGGCCTGGGGCCCAGGAGCTACTTCCGGTCCTCCTTCAACTGTTTTGACTTTG
GGGTCATCGTGGGCAGTATCTTTGAAGTGGTCTGGGCTGCTTACCCCTACGACGTCCCCGACTACGCCGG
CTACCCGTACGACGTCCCGGACTACGCCGGCGTCGACGTCAAGCCAGGGACCTCCTTCGGGATCAGTGTT
CTGCGGGCTCTGCGCTTACTGAGAATCTTCAAGGTCACCAAATACTGGAACTCCCTACGGAACCTGGTGG
TGTCTCTGCTCAACTCCATGAAGTCCATCATCAGCCTCCTCTTCCTGCTCTTCCTGTTCATTGTTGTCTT
TGCTCTGCTGGGGATGCAGCTGTTTGGAGGCCAGTTCAACTTTAAAGACGAGACCCCAACGACCAACTTT
GACACCTTCCCTGCTGCTATCCTCACCGTCTTCCAGATCCTGACCGGAGAGGACTGGAATGCGGTCATGT
ACCACGGGATCGAGTCGCAAGGTGGCGTCAGCAGAGGAATGTTCTCCTCCTTCTACTTCATTGTCCTCAC
TCTGTTTGGGAACTACACCCTGCTGAATGTCTTCCTGGCCATTGCTGTGGACAACCTTGCCAATGCTCAG
GAGCTGACCAAGGATGAAGAGGAGATGGAAGAAGCAGCCAATCAGAAACTCGCCTTGCAGAAGGCCAAGG
AAGTGGCTGAAGTCAGCCCCATGTCTGCTGCGAACATCTCCATTGCCGCCAGGCAGCAGAACTCGGCCAA
AGCGCGCTCGGTGTGGGAGCAGCGAGCCAGCCAGCTGCGGCTGCAGAACCTGAGGGCCAGCTGCGAGGCG
CTGTACAGCGAGATGGACCCCGAGGAGAGGCTGCGCTACGCCACCGCGCGCCACCTGCGGCCCGACGTGA
AGACGCACCTGGACCGGCCGCTGGTGGTTGAGCCCGGCCGCGACGCTCCGCGGGGCCCCCCGGGGGGGAA
GTCCCGGCCGGATGGCTCGGAGGCCCCCGAGGGTGCGGATCCCCCGCGCAGGCATCACCGGCACCGAGAC
AAGGACAAGGCTCCCGCCACGGTCCCCTCGGCGGGGGAACAGGACAGAGCCGAAGCTCTGAGGGCAGAGG
GCGGGGAGCTGGGGCCCCGCGAGGAGCGGGGGCGGCCACGCCGCAGCCGCAGCAAGGAGGCCCCGGGCGC
CCCGGAGGTGCGCAGCGATCGCGGCCGTGGCCCGTGTCCTGAAGGTGGTCGGCGCCACCACCGGCGCGGG
TCACCGGAGGAGGCAGCTGAGAGGGAGCCCCGCCGCCACCGCGCGCACCGGCACGGGCCCGACCCGGGCA
AGGAGGGCCCAGCGTCCGGGACCAGGGGCGAGCGGCGCGCACGACACCGCACGGGCCCCCGGGCGTGCCC
CCGGGAGGCTGAGAGCAGCGAGGAGCCTGCGCGGCGGCACCGGGCTCGGCACAAGGCGCCGCCCACCCAG
GAGACCGCGGAGAAGGACAAGGAGGCTGCCGAGAAGGGGGGCGAGGCCACGGAGGCCGAGAAGGACAAGG
AGGCTCGGAACCACCAGCCCAAGGAGCTGCCCTGTGACCTGGAGGCCATCGGCATGCTGGGAGTGGGCGC
TGTGCATACGCTGCCCAGCACCTGTCTGCAGAAGGTGGAGGAGCAGCCAGAGGATGCGGACAACCAGCGG
AACGTCACCCGCATGGGTAGTCAGCCCCCGGACACCAGCACCACTGTGCACATTCCTGTGACGCTGACCG
GCCCCCCCGGGGAGACCACGGTAGTGCCCAGTGGAAACGTGGACCTGGAAAGTCAAGCAGAGGGGAAGAA
GGAGGTGGAAACCAGCGATGTGATGAGGAGCGGCCCTCGGCCCATTGTCCCGTACAGTTCCATGTTCTGT
TTAAGCCCAACCAACCTGCTGCGCCGCTGCTGCCACTACATTGTGACCATGCGATACTTCGAGATGGTCA
TCCTCGTGGTCATCGCCCTGAGCAGCATCGCCCTGGCTGCCGAGGACCCCGTGAGAACAGACTCTCCCAG
GAATAATGCTCTGAAGTACATGGACTACATCTTCACAGGCGTCTTCACCTTCGAGATGGTGATAAAGATG
ATCGATTTGGGACTGCTGCTACACCCTGGAGCCTATTTCCGGGATCTGTGGAACATTCTGGACTTCATTG
TGGTCAGTGGGGCCCTGGTGGCATTTGCTTTCTCAGGATCCAAAGGGAAAGACATCAGCACCATCAAATC
CCTGAGAGTCCTGCGTGTGCTGCGGCCACTCAAGACCATCAAGCGGCTGCCCAAGCTCAAGGCCGTGTTT
GACTGTGTGGTGAACTCACTGAAAAACGTCCTCAACATCCTGATCGTCTACATGCTCTTCATGTTCATCT
TTGCCGTCATTGCCGTGCAGCTCTTCAAAGGGAAGTTCTTCTACTGCACGGACGAATCCAAGGAGCTGGA
GCGTGACTGCAGGGGTCAGTATTTGGATTATGAGAAGGAGGAAGTGGAAGCTCAACCGAGGCAGTGGAAG
AAATATGACTTCCACTATGACAACGTGCTCTGGGCTCTGCTAACGCTCTTCACGGTGTCCACAGGGGAAG
GGTGGCCCATGGTGCTGAAACACTCTGTGGATGCCACCTACGAGGAGCAGGGCCCGAGCCCCGGGTACCG
CATGGAGCTCTCCATCTTCTACGTGGTCTACTTTGTGGTCTTTCCCTTCTTCTTTGTCAACATCTTCGTG
GCCTTGATCATCATCACCTTCCAGGAGCAGGGGGACAAGGTGATGTCCGAGTGCAGCCTGGAGAAGAACG
AGAGGGCTTGCATCGACTTTGCCATCAGCGCCAGACCCCTGACGCGGTACATGCCCCAGAACAAGCAGTC
GTTCCAGTATAAGACGTGGACGTTCGTGGTGTCCCCACCTTTTGAGTACTTCATCATGGCTATGATCGCC
CTCAACACTGTGGTGCTGATGATGAAGTTCTACGATGCGCCGTACGAGTATGAGCTAATGCTGAAATGCC
TGAACATCGTGTTCACGTCCATGTTCTCCATGGAGTGTGTGCTGAAGATCATCGCCTTCGGGGTGCTGAA
CTATTTCAGAGATGCCTGGAATGTCTTTGACTTTGTCACGGTGTTGGGAAGTATTACTGATATTTTGGTA
ACAGAGATTGCGAACAACTTCATCAACCTCAGCTTCCTGCGCCTGTTCCGGGCCGCGCGGCTCATCAAGC
TGCTGCGCCAGGGCTACACCATCCGCATCCTGCTTTGGACCTTCGTGCAGTCCTTCAAGGCGCTGCCCTA
CGTGTGTCTCCTCATCGCCATGCTCTTCTTCATCTACGCCATCATTGGCATGCAGGTTTTTGGGAACATC
GCCCTGGACGATGACACCAGCATCAACAGGCACAATAACTTCCGGACGTTTCTGCAGGCCTTGATGTTGC
TGTTCAGGAGCGCCACGGGGAAGGCCTGGCACGAGATAATGCTGTCGTGCCTCAGCAGCCGGGCCTGCGA
CGAGCACTCCAATGCCAGCGAGTGCGGCAGCGACTTTGCCTACTTTTACTTCGTCTCCTTCATCTTCCTC
TGCTCCTTTCTGATGTTGAACCTCTTTGTGGCTGTGATCATGGACAATTTTGAGTACCTTACACGGGACT
CTTCCATCTTAGGGCCTCACCACCTGGATGAGTTCATCCGGGTCTGGGCTGAATACGACCCGGCCGCGTG
TGGGCGCATCAGTTACAGTGACATGTTTGAGATGCTGAAGCACATGTCCCCACCCCTGGGGCTGGGGAAG
AAGTGCCCTGCTCGAGTCGCGTACAAGCGCCTGGTCCGCATGAACATGCCCATCTCCAGTGAGGACATGA
CGGTGCACTTCACATCCACGCTGATGGCTCTCATTCGGACAGCGCTGGACATCAAGCTGGCACCAGCTGG
GACCAAGCAGCACCAGTGCGACGCAGAGCTGAGGAAGGAGATTTCCTGTGTGTGGGCCAATCTGCCCCAG
AAGACCCTGGACTTACTGGTACCACCCCATAAGCCTGACGAGATGACGGTGGGCAAAGTCTATGCAGCTC
TGATGATCTTCGACTTCTACAAACAGAACAAAACCAGCAGAGACCAGACTCAGCAAGCCCCCGGAGGCCT
GTCCCAGCTGGGCCCCGTGTCCCTGTTCCACCCGCTGAAGGCCACGCTGGAGCAGACTCAGCCGGCGCTG
CGTGGAGCCCGGGCTTTCCTGCGGCAGAAGAGTTCTGCCTCCCTGAGCAACGGCGGGGCCGTACAAACCC
AGGAGAGCGGCATCAAGGAATCGGTTTCTTGGGGCACTCAGAGGACCCAGGATGTGCTTTGCGAGGCCAG
GGCACCCCTGGAGCGGGGCCACTCAGCTGAGATCCCAGTCGGGCAGCCTGGGACACTGGCTGTAGATGTC
CAGATGCAGAACATGACTCTGAGTGGCCCTGACGCCGAGCCGCAGCCAGGGCTGGAGAGCCAGGGCCGAG
CCGCCTCCATGCCCCGCCTGGCCGCAGAAACACAGCCCGCGCCTGACGCCAGCCCCATGAAGCGCTCCAT
CTCCACGCTGGCCCCGCGCCCCCACACGGCCCGGCTCGGCAGCACCGCGCTGGACCGCCCAGCCCCCAGC
CAGGCCCCGCACCATCACCACCACCGCTGCCACCGCCGCAGGGACAGGAAGCAGCGGTCCCTGGAGAAGG
GTCCCAGCCTGTCTGCTGACACAGATGGGGCCCCCGACAGCACGGTGGGGCCAGGACTGCCCACGGGGGA
GGGCCCCCCCGGCTGCAGGCGGGAGCGGGAGCGCAGGCAGGAGCGGGGCCGGTCCCAGGAGCGGAGGCAG
CCCTCGTCCTCCTCCTCGGAGAAGCATCGCTTCTACTCCTGTGACCGCTTCGGGGGCCGCGAACCCCCAC
AGCCCAAGCCCTCCCTCAGTAGTCACCCCACGTCGCCGACGGCCGGGCAGGAGCCGGGACCCCACCCGCA
GGGGAGTGGTTCGGTTCACGGGAGCCCCCTGCTGTCCACATCTGGTGCTAGCACCCCGGGCCGGGGGCGG
AGGCAGCTCCCCCAGACCCCCTTGACCCCCCGCCCCAGCGTCACCTACAAGACGGCCAACTCCTCGCCTG
TCCACTTCGCCGGGGCACCGAGCGGCCTCCCCGCCTTCTCCCCCGGCCGGCTCAGCCGGGGCCTCTCAGA
ACACAACGCCCTGCTGCAGAGGGACCCGCTCAGCCGGCCCCTGGCGCCCGGCTCGCGCATCGGCTCCGAC
CCCTACCTGGGGCAGCGGCTGGACAGCGAGGCGCCCGCCCGTGCCCTGCCCGAGGACGCGCCCGCCTTTG
AGGAGACCGCGGCCAGCAACTCGGGCCGCTCCTCCCGGACCTCGTACGTGTCCTCACTGACCTCGCAGCC
CCCGCCGCTGCGCCGCGTGCCCAACGGCTACCACTGCACTCTGGGGCTGGGCGGGGGCGGCCGGGCGCGG
CGCGGCTGCCACCACCCCGACCGCGACCGCCGGTGCTAGACTAGTTCTAGCAAGCTTCGACGAATTCGCA
TGCGGCCGCTAGCTCGAGGTACCGATATCGAGCTCAATTCACTCCTCAGGTGCAGGCTGCCTATCAGAAG
GTGGTGGCTGGTGTGGCCAATGCCCTGGCTCACAAATACCACTGAGATCTTTTTCCCTCTGCCAAAAATT
ATGGGGACATCATGAAGCCCCTTGAGCATCTGACTTCTGGCTAATAAAGGAAATTTATTTTCATTGCAAT
AGTGTGTTGGAATTTTTTGTGTCTCTCACTCGGAAGGACATATGGGAGGGCAAATCATTTAAAACATCAG
AATGAGTATTTGGTTTAGAGTTTGGCAACATATGCCCATATGCTGGCTGCCATGAACAAAGGTTGGCTAT
AAAGAGGTCATCAGTATATGAAACAGCCCCCTGCTGTCCATTCCTTATTCCATAGAAAAGCCTTGACTTG
AGGTTAGATTTTTTTTATATTTTGTTTTGTGTTATTTTTTTCTTTAACATCCCTAAAATTTTCCTTACAT
GTTTTACTAGCCAGATTTTTCCTCCTCTCCTGACTACTCCCAGTCATAGCTGTCCCTCTTCTCTTATGGA
GATCCCTCGACCTGCAGCCCAAGCTTGGCGTAATCATGGTCATAGCTGTTTCCTGTGTGAAATTGTTATC
CGCTCACAATTCCACACAACATACGAGCCGGAAGCATAAAGTGTAAAGCCTGGGGTGCCTAATGAGTGAG
CTAACTCACATTAATTGCGTTGCGCTCACTGCCCGCTTTCCAGTCGGGAAACCTGTCGTGCCAGCGGATC
CGCATCTCAATTAGTCAGCAACCATAGTCCCGCCCCTAACTCCGCCCATCCCGCCCCTAACTCCGCCCAG
TTCCGCCCATTCTCCGCCCCATGGCTGACTAATTTTTTTTATTTATGCAGAGGCCGAGGCCGCCTCGGCC
TCTGAGCTATTCCAGAAGTAGTGAGGAGGCTTTTTTGGAGGCCTAGGCTTTTGCAAAAAGCTAACTTGTT
TATTGCAGCTTATAATGGTTACAAATAAAGCAATAGCATCACAAATTTCACAAATAAAGCATTTTTTTCA
CTGCATTCTAGTTGTGGTTTGTCCAAACTCATCAATGTATCTTATCATGTCTGGATCCGCTGCATTAATG
AATCGGCCAACGCGCGGGGAGAGGCGGTTTGCGTATTGGGCGCTCTTCCGCTTCCTCGCTCACTGACTCG
CTGCGCTCGGTCGTTCGGCTGCGGCGAGCGGTATCAGCTCACTCAAAGGCGGTAATACGGTTATCCACAG
AATCAGGGGATAACGCAGGAAAGAACATGTGAGCAAAAGGCCAGCAAAAGGCCAGGAACCGTAAAAAGGC
CGCGTTGCTGGCGTTTTTCCATAGGCTCCGCCCCCCTGACGAGCATCACAAAAATCGACGCTCAAGTCAG
AGGTGGCGAAACCCGACAGGACTATAAAGATACCAGGCGTTTCCCCCTGGAAGCTCCCTCGTGCGCTCTC
CTGTTCCGACCCTGCCGCTTACCGGATACCTGTCCGCCTTTCTCCCTTCGGGAAGCGTGGCGCTTTCTCA
TAGCTCACGCTGTAGGTATCTCAGTTCGGTGTAGGTCGTTCGCTCCAAGCTGGGCTGTGTGCACGAACCC
CCCGTTCAGCCCGACCGCTGCGCCTTATCCGGTAACTATCGTCTTGAGTCCAACCCGGTAAGACACGACT
TATCGCCACTGGCAGCAGCCACTGGTAACAGGATTAGCAGAGCGAGGTATGTAGGCGGTGCTACAGAGTT
CTTGAAGTGGTGGCCTAACTACGGCTACACTAGAAGAACAGTATTTGGTATCTGCGCTCTGCTGAAGCCA
GTTACCTTCGGAAAAAGAGTTGGTAGCTCTTGATCCGGCAAACAAACCACCGCTGGTAGCGGTGGTTTTT
TTGTTTGCAAGCAGCAGATTACGCGCAGAAAAAAAGGATCTCAAGAAGATCCTTTGATCTTTTCTACGGG
GTCTGACGCTCAGTGGAACGAAAACTCACGTTAAGGGATTTTGGTCATGAGATTATCAAAAAGGATCTTC
ACCTAGATCCTTTTAAATTAAAAATGAAGTTTTAAATCAATCTAAAGTATATATGAGTAAACTTGGTCTG
ACAGTTACCAATGCTTAATCAGTGAGGCACCTATCTCAGCGATCTGTCTATTTCGTTCATCCATAGTTGC
CTGACTCCCCGTCGTGTAGATAACTACGATACGGGAGGGCTTACCATCTGGCCCCAGTGCTGCAATGATA
CCGCGAGACCCACGCTCACCGGCTCCAGATTTATCAGCAATAAACCAGCCAGCCGGAAGGGCCGAGCGCA
GAAGTGGTCCTGCAACTTTATCCGCCTCCATCCAGTCTATTAATTGTTGCCGGGAAGCTAGAGTAAGTAG
TTCGCCAGTTAATAGTTTGCGCAACGTTGTTGCCATTGCTACAGGCATCGTGGTGTCACGCTCGTCGTTT
GGTATGGCTTCATTCAGCTCCGGTTCCCAACGATCAAGGCGAGTTACATGATCCCCCATGTTGTGCAAAA
AAGCGGTTAGCTCCTTCGGTCCTCCGATCGTTGTCAGAAGTAAGTTGGCCGCAGTGTTATCACTCATGGT
TATGGCAGCACTGCATAATTCTCTTACTGTCATGCCATCCGTAAGATGCTTTTCTGTGACTGGTGAGTAC
TCAACCAAGTCATTCTGAGAATAGTGTATGCGGCGACCGAGTTGCTCTTGCCCGGCGTCAATACGGGATA
ATACCGCGCCACATAGCAGAACTTTAAAAGTGCTCATCATTGGAAAACGTTCTTCGGGGCGAAAACTCTC
AAGGATCTTACCGCTGTTGAGATCCAGTTCGATGTAACCCACTCGTGCACCCAACTGATCTTCAGCATCT
TTTACTTTCACCAGCGTTTCTGGGTGAGCAAAAACAGGAAGGCAAAATGCCGCAAAAAAGGGAATAAGGG
CGACACGGAAATGTTGAATACTCATACTCTTCCTTTTTCAATATTATTGAAGCATTTATCAGGGTTATTG
TCTCATGAGCGGATACATATTTGAATGTATTTAGAAAAATAAACAAATAGGGGTTCCGCGCACATTTCCC
CGAAAAGTGCCACCTG
Features (pLannotate 1.2.2; 18 found; start..end, strand, type, name):
      5..384     +  enhancer       CMV enhancer: human cytomegalovirus immediate early enhancer
    386..661     +  promoter       chicken β-actin promoter: No description available
    662..1678    +  intron         chimeric intron: chimera between introns from chicken β-actin and rabbit β-globin
   1739..1764    -  misc_feature   MCS (fragment): pBluescript multiple cloning site
   1774..8856    +  CDS            CACNA1B: CAC1B_RABIT - Also known as CACH5, CACNL1A5. Experimental evidence at protein level: Swiss-Prot protein existence level 1. Voltage-sensitive calcium channels (VSCC) mediate the entry of calcium ions into excitable cells and are also involved in a variety of calcium-dependent processes, including muscle contraction, hormone or neurotransmitter release, gene expression, cell motility, cell division and cell death. The isoform alpha-1B gives rise to N-type calcium currents. N-type calcium channels belong to the 'high-voltage activated' (HVA) group and are specifically blocked by omega-conotoxin-
   8925..9002    +  CDS            HBB (fragment): HBB_PONPY - Experimental evidence at transcript level: Swiss-Prot protein existence level 2. Involved in oxygen transport from the lung to the various peripheral tissues. From Pongo pygmaeus (Bornean orangutan).
   9073..9128    +  polyA_signal   β-globin poly(A) signal: rabbit β-globin polyadenylation signal (Gil and Proudfoot, 1987)
   9511..9533    -  protein_bind   lac operator (fragment): The lac repressor binds to the lac operator to inhibit transcription in E. coli. This inhibition can be relieved by adding lactose or isopropyl-β-D-thiogalactopyranoside (IPTG). lac repressor encoded by lacI
   9537..9567    -  promoter       lac promoter: promoter for the E. coli lac operon
   9582..9603    -  protein_bind   CAP binding site: CAP binding activates transcription in the presence of cAMP. E. coli catabolite activator protein
   9616..9655    -  CDS            lacI (fragment): lac repressor; lacI; The lac repressor binds to the lac operator to inhibit transcription in E. coli. This inhibition can be relieved by adding lactose or isopropyl-β-D-thiogalactopyranoside (IPTG).
   9662..9684    +  promoter       SV40 promoter (fragment): SV40 enhancer and early promoter
   9708..9843    +  rep_origin     SV40 ori: SV40 origin of replication
   9863..9997    +  polyA_signal   SV40 poly(A) signal: SV40 polyadenylation signal
   9999..10053   -  CDS            lacI (fragment): lac repressor; lacI; The lac repressor binds to the lac operator to inhibit transcription in E. coli. This inhibition can be relieved by adding lactose or isopropyl-β-D-thiogalactopyranoside (IPTG).
  10236..10824   -  rep_origin     ori: high-copy-number ColE1/pMB1/pBR322/pUC origin of replication
  10995..11855   -  CDS            AmpR: β-lactamase; bla; confers resistance to ampicillin, carbenicillin, and related antibiotics
  11856..11960   -  promoter       AmpR promoter: bla
