[The description below was written by a language model from this plasmid's Addgene catalogue record and pLannotate feature annotations shown in this document.]
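Description:
Cav2.2 HA EIVK (E1658K) pCAGGS is a mammalian expression plasmid built on the pCAGGS backbone that encodes a mutant, epitope-tagged form of the rabbit (O. cuniculus) N-type voltage-gated calcium channel pore subunit, Cav2.2 (alpha1B, gene cacna1b). It is propagated in E. coli as a high-copy plasmid through a ColE1/pUC-type origin and selected with ampicillin via the β-lactamase gene and its native promoter. The backbone also retains an SV40 origin of replication, an SV40 poly(A) signal and short lac promoter/operator and lacI remnants, which are vector carry-over rather than functional parts of the expression unit.

The roughly 7.1 kb channel coding sequence is driven by the composite CAG promoter: the human CMV immediate-early enhancer fused to the chicken β-actin promoter, followed by a chimeric chicken β-actin/rabbit β-globin intron that promotes strong, broadly active expression in mammalian cells. Transcripts terminate at a rabbit β-globin polyadenylation signal, preceded by a small β-globin exon fragment inherited from the vector. According to the record, the channel carries a double HA tag in an extracellular position in domain II, allowing antibody detection of channels at the plasma membrane of intact cells. It also carries an E1658K substitution in the P loop of domain IV, part of the selectivity filter Ca2+ binding site. The tag is not annotated separately in the feature table, which comes from a partial NGS assembly.

The stated effect of the mutation is to abolish trafficking to the cell surface, so the construct serves for comparison with other channel variants in studies of how selectivity filter integrity influences calcium channel trafficking. The depositor notes that the 5′ end of the cDNA is very GC rich.
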