Addgene plasmid #206096: Cav2.2 HA EIVK (E1658K) pCAGGS
Purpose: expression of rabbit Cav2.2 calcium channel with an exofacial double HA tag in domain II and an E1658K mutation in the P loop of Domain IV which abolishes trafficking to the cell surface
Depositing lab: Annette Dolphin. Depositing organization: University College London. Publication: Disruption of the Key Ca(2+) Binding Site in the Selectivity Filter of Neuronal Voltage-Gated Calcium Channels Inhibits Channel Trafficking. Meyer JO, Dahimene S, Page KM, Ferron L, Kadurin I, Ellaway JIJ, Zhao P, Patel T, Rothwell SW, Lin P, Pratt WS, Dolphin AC. Cell Rep. 2019 Oct 1;29(1):22-33.e5. doi: 10.1016/j.celrep.2019.08.079. PubMed 31577951.
Backbone
  Vector backbone: pCAGGS
  Backbone manufacturer: PMID 11397804
  Backbone size w/o insert (bp): 4890
  Vector type: Mammalian Expression
Growth in bacteria
  Bacterial resistance: Ampicillin, 100 μg/mL
  Growth temperature: 37°C
  Growth strain: DH5alpha
  Copy number: High Copy
Gene/Insert
  Gene/Insert name: cacna1b (alt name: Cav2.2 alpha1B)
  Species: O. cuniculus (rabbit)
  Insert size (bp): 7160
  Mutation: E1658K
  Entrez Gene: CACNA1B
  Promoter: CMV/B-actin
  Cloning method: Restriction Enzyme; 5′ cloning site unknown (unknown if destroyed)
  Sequencing primers: 5′ CTCTGCTAACCATGTTCATGC; 3′ CTGATAGGCAGCCTGCACCTG
Resource information
  A portion of this plasmid was derived from a plasmid made by: Yasuo Mori
Terms and licenses: Academic/Nonprofit Terms; Industry Terms: Not Available to Industry
Depositor comments: 5' end of DNA is very GC rich
How to cite: Cav2.2 HA EIVK (E1658K) pCAGGS was a gift from Annette Dolphin (Addgene plasmid # 206096 ; http://n2t.net/addgene:206096 ; RRID:Addgene_206096)
